LOCUS       Exported 4530 bp ds-DNA circular SYN 13-MAY-2021
DEFINITION  synthetic circular DNA
ACCESSION   .
VERSION     .
KEYWORDS    pTF279 (pFA6a-TEV-6xGly-2xStrep-HphMX)
SOURCE      synthetic DNA construct
  ORGANISM  synthetic DNA construct
REFERENCE   1 (bases 1 to 4530)
  TITLE     Formosa lab yeast 3' tagging constructs
  JOURNAL   Unpublished
REFERENCE   2 (bases 1 to 4530)
  AUTHORS   .
  TITLE     Direct Submission
  JOURNAL   Exported May 13, 2021 from SnapGene Server 1.1.58
            http://www.snapgene.com
FEATURES             Location/Qualifiers
     source          1..4530
                     /organism="synthetic DNA construct"
                     /mol_type="other DNA"
     promoter        complement(199..303)
                     /gene="bla"
                     /label=AmpR promoter
     primer_bind     371..389
                     /label=pBRforEco
                     /note="pBR322 vectors, upsteam of EcoRI site, forward
                     primer"
     primer_bind     complement(427..449)
                     /label=pGEX 3'
                     /note="pGEX vectors, reverse primer"
     primer_bind     549..568
                     /label=pRS-marker
                     /note="pRS vectors, use to sequence yeast selectable
                     marker"
     promoter        649..667
                     /label=SP6 promoter
                     /note="promoter for bacteriophage SP6 RNA polymerase"
     primer_bind     649..666
                     /label=SP6
                     /note="SP6 promoter, forward primer"
     CDS             728..748
                     /codon_start=1
                     /product="tobacco etch virus (TEV) protease recognition and
                     cleavage site"
                     /label=TEV site
                     /translation="ENLYFQG"
     CDS             776..799
                     /codon_start=1
                     /product="peptide that binds Strep-Tactin(R), an engineered
                     form of streptavidin"
                     /label=Strep-Tag II
                     /translation="WSHPQFEK"
     CDS             836..859
                     /codon_start=1
                     /product="peptide that binds Strep-Tactin(R), an engineered
                     form of streptavidin"
                     /label=Strep-Tag II
                     /translation="WSHPQFEK"
     terminator      888..1075
                     /gene="S. cerevisiae ADH1"
                     /label=ADH1 terminator
                     /note="transcription terminator for the S. cerevisiae
                     alcohol dehydrogenase 1 (ADH1) gene"
     primer_bind     complement(943..967)
                     /label=pHybLex-R
                     /note="ADH terminator, reverse primer"
     gene            1150..2725
                     /label=hphMX6
                     /note="yeast selectable marker conferring hygromycin
                     resistance"
     promoter        1150..1493
                     /label=TEF promoter
                     /note="Ashbya gossypii TEF promoter"
     CDS             1494..2522
                     /codon_start=1
                     /gene="aph(4)-Ia"
                     /product="aminoglycoside phosphotransferase from E. coli"
                     /label=HygR
                     /note="confers resistance to hygromycin"
                     /translation="MGKKPELTATSVEKFLIEKFDSVSDLMQLSEGEESRAFSFDVGGR
                     GYVLRVNSCADGFYKDRYVYRHFASAALPIPEVLDIGEFSESLTYCISRRAQGVTLQDL
                     PETELPAVLQPVAEAMDAIAAADLSQTSGFGPFGPQGIGQYTTWRDFICAIADPHVYHW
                     QTVMDDTVSASVAQALDELMLWAEDCPEVRHLVHADFGSNNVLTDNGRITAVIDWSEAM
                     FGDSQYEVANIFFWRPWLACMEQQTRYFERRHPELAGSPRLRAYMLRIGLDQLYQSLVD
                     GNFDDAAWAQGRCDAIVRSGAGTVGRTQIARRSAAVWTDGCVEVLADSGNRRPSTRPRA
                     KE"
     terminator      2528..2725
                     /label=TEF terminator
                     /note="Ashbya gossypii TEF terminator"
     primer_bind     complement(2832..2851)
                     /label=T7
                     /note="T7 promoter, forward primer"
     promoter        complement(2833..2851)
                     /label=T7 promoter
                     /note="promoter for bacteriophage T7 RNA polymerase"
     primer_bind     complement(2938..2955)
                     /label=L4440
                     /note="L4440 vector, forward primer"
     rep_origin      complement(3109..3697)
                     /direction=LEFT
                     /label=ori
                     /note="high-copy-number ColE1/pMB1/pBR322/pUC origin of
                     replication"
     primer_bind     complement(3189..3208)
                     /label=pBR322ori-F
                     /note="pBR322 origin, forward primer"
     CDS             complement(3868..198)
                     /codon_start=1
                     /gene="bla"
                     /product="beta-lactamase"
                     /label=AmpR
                     /note="confers resistance to ampicillin, carbenicillin, and
                     related antibiotics"
                     /translation="MSIQHFRVALIPFFAAFCLPVFAHPETLVKVKDAEDQLGARVGYI
                     ELDLNSGKILESFRPEERFPMMSTFKVLLCGAVLSRIDAGQEQLGRRIHYSQNDLVEYS
                     PVTEKHLTDGMTVRELCSAAITMSDNTAANLLLTTIGGPKELTAFLHNMGDHVTRLDRW
                     EPELNEAIPNDERDTTMPVAMATTLRKLLTGELLTLASRQQLIDWMEADKVAGPLLRSA
                     LPAGWFIADKSGAGERGSRGIIAALGPDGKPSRIVVIYTTGSQATMDERNRQIAEIGAS
                     LIKHW"
     primer_bind     4491..4510
                     /label=Amp-R
                     /note="Ampicillin resistance gene, reverse primer"
ORIGIN
        1 cattggaaaa cgttcttcgg ggcgaaaact ctcaaggatc ttaccgctgt tgagatccag
       61 ttcgatgtaa cccactcgtg cacccaactg atcttcagca tcttttactt tcaccagcgt
      121 ttctgggtga gcaaaaacag gaaggcaaaa tgccgcaaaa aagggaataa gggcgacacg
      181 gaaatgttga atactcatac tcttcctttt tcaatattat tgaagcattt atcagggtta
      241 ttgtctcatg agcggataca tatttgaatg tatttagaaa aataaacaaa taggggttcc
      301 gcgcacattt ccccgaaaag tgccacctga cgtctaagaa accattatta tcatgacatt
      361 aacctataaa aataggcgta tcacgaggcc ctttcgtctc gcgcgtttcg gtgatgacgg
      421 tgaaaacctc tgacacatgc agctcccgga gacggtcaca gcttgtctgt aagcggatgc
      481 cgggagcaga caagcccgtc agggcgcgtc agcgggtgtt ggcgggtgtc ggggctggct
      541 taactatgcg gcatcagagc agattgtact gagagtgcac catatggaca tattgtcgtt
      601 agaacgcggc tacaattaat acataacctt atgtatcata cacatacgat ttaggtgaca
      661 ctatagaacg cggccgccag ctgaagcttc gtacgctgca ggtcgacgga tccccgggtt
      721 aattaacgag aatttatact tccaaggttc tggtggaggc ggtggaggct ctagatggtc
      781 tcacccacag ttcgagaagg gtggaggctc tggcggtgga tccggaggcg gttcatggtc
      841 tcacccacag ttcgagaagt gactcgaggc gcgccacttc taaataagcg aatttcttat
      901 gatttatgat ttttattatt aaataagtta taaaaaaaat aagtgtatac aaattttaaa
      961 gtgactctta ggttttaaaa cgaaaattct tattcttgag taactctttc ctgtaggtca
     1021 ggttgctttc tcaggtatag tatgaggtcg ctcttattga ccacacctct accggcagat
     1081 ccgctaggga taacagggta atatagatct gtttagcttg cctcgtcccc gccgggtcac
     1141 ccggccagcg acatggaggc ccagaatacc ctccttgaca gtcttgacgt gcgcagctca
     1201 ggggcatgat gtgactgtcg cccgtacatt tagcccatac atccccatgt ataatcattt
     1261 gcatccatac attttgatgg ccgcacggcg cgaagcaaaa attacggctc ctcgctgcgg
     1321 acctgcgagc agggaaacgc tcccctcaca gacgcgttga attgtcccca cgccgcgccc
     1381 ctgtagagaa atataaaagg ttaggatttg ccactgaggt tcttctttca tatacttcct
     1441 tttaaaatct tgctaggata cagttctcac atcacatccg aacataaaca accatgggta
     1501 aaaagcctga actcaccgcg acgtctgtcg agaagtttct gatcgaaaag ttcgacagcg
     1561 tctccgacct gatgcagctc tcggagggcg aagaatctcg tgctttcagc ttcgatgtag
     1621 gagggcgtgg atatgtcctg cgggtaaata gctgcgccga tggtttctac aaagatcgtt
     1681 atgtttatcg gcactttgca tcggccgcgc tcccgattcc ggaagtgctt gacattgggg
     1741 aattcagcga gagcctgacc tattgcatct cccgccgtgc acagggtgtc acgttgcaag
     1801 acctgcctga aaccgaactg cccgctgttc tgcagccggt cgcggaggcc atggatgcga
     1861 tcgctgcggc cgatcttagc cagacgagcg ggttcggccc attcggaccg caaggaatcg
     1921 gtcaatacac tacatggcgt gatttcatat gcgcgattgc tgatccccat gtgtatcact
     1981 ggcaaactgt gatggacgac accgtcagtg cgtccgtcgc gcaggctctc gatgagctga
     2041 tgctttgggc cgaggactgc cccgaagtcc ggcacctcgt gcacgcggat ttcggctcca
     2101 acaatgtcct gacggacaat ggccgcataa cagcggtcat tgactggagc gaggcgatgt
     2161 tcggggattc ccaatacgag gtcgccaaca tcttcttctg gaggccgtgg ttggcttgta
     2221 tggagcagca gacgcgctac ttcgagcgga ggcatccgga gcttgcagga tcgccgcggc
     2281 tccgggcgta tatgctccgc attggtcttg accaactcta tcagagcttg gttgacggca
     2341 atttcgatga tgcagcttgg gcgcagggtc gatgcgacgc aatcgtccga tccggagccg
     2401 ggactgtcgg gcgtacacaa atcgcccgca gaagcgcggc cgtctggacc gatggctgtg
     2461 tagaagtact cgccgatagt ggaaaccgac gccccagcac tcgtccgagg gcaaaggaat
     2521 aatcagtact gacaataaaa agattcttgt tttcaagaac ttgtcatttg tatagttttt
     2581 ttatattgta gttgttctat tttaatcaaa tgttagcgtg atttatattt tttttcgcct
     2641 cgacatcatc tgcccagatg cgaagttaag tgcgcagaaa gtaatatcat gcgtcaatcg
     2701 tatgtgaatg ctggtcgcta tactgctgtc gattcgatac taacgccgcc atccagtgtc
     2761 gaaaacgagc tcgaattcat cgatgatatc agatccacta gtggcctatg cggccgcgga
     2821 tctgccggtc tccctatagt gagtcgtatt aatttcgata agccaggtta acctgcatta
     2881 atgaatcggc caacgcgcgg ggagaggcgg tttgcgtatt gggcgctctt ccgcttcctc
     2941 gctcactgac tcgctgcgct cggtcgttcg gctgcggcga gcggtatcag ctcactcaaa
     3001 ggcggtaata cggttatcca cagaatcagg ggataacgca ggaaagaaca tgtgagcaaa
     3061 aggccagcaa aaggccagga accgtaaaaa ggccgcgttg ctggcgtttt tccataggct
     3121 ccgcccccct gacgagcatc acaaaaatcg acgctcaagt cagaggtggc gaaacccgac
     3181 aggactataa agataccagg cgtttccccc tggaagctcc ctcgtgcgct ctcctgttcc
     3241 gaccctgccg cttaccggat acctgtccgc ctttctccct tcgggaagcg tggcgctttc
     3301 tcaatgctca cgctgtaggt atctcagttc ggtgtaggtc gttcgctcca agctgggctg
     3361 tgtgcacgaa ccccccgttc agcccgaccg ctgcgcctta tccggtaact atcgtcttga
     3421 gtccaacccg gtaagacacg acttatcgcc actggcagca gccactggta acaggattag
     3481 cagagcgagg tatgtaggcg gtgctacaga gttcttgaag tggtggccta actacggcta
     3541 cactagaagg acagtatttg gtatctgcgc tctgctgaag ccagttacct tcggaaaaag
     3601 agttggtagc tcttgatccg gcaaacaaac caccgctggt agcggtggtt tttttgtttg
     3661 caagcagcag attacgcgca gaaaaaaagg atctcaagaa gatcctttga tcttttctac
     3721 ggggtctgac gctcagtgga acgaaaactc acgttaaggg attttggtca tgagattatc
     3781 aaaaaggatc ttcacctaga tccttttaaa ttaaaaatga agttttaaat caatctaaag
     3841 tatatatgag taaacttggt ctgacagtta ccaatgctta atcagtgagg cacctatctc
     3901 agcgatctgt ctatttcgtt catccatagt tgcctgactc cccgtcgtgt agataactac
     3961 gatacgggag ggcttaccat ctggccccag tgctgcaatg ataccgcgag acccacgctc
     4021 accggctcca gatttatcag caataaacca gccagccgga agggccgagc gcagaagtgg
     4081 tcctgcaact ttatccgcct ccatccagtc tattaattgt tgccgggaag ctagagtaag
     4141 tagttcgcca gttaatagtt tgcgcaacgt tgttgccatt gctacaggca tcgtggtgtc
     4201 acgctcgtcg tttggtatgg cttcattcag ctccggttcc caacgatcaa ggcgagttac
     4261 atgatccccc atgttgtgca aaaaagcggt tagctccttc ggtcctccga tcgttgtcag
     4321 aagtaagttg gccgcagtgt tatcactcat ggttatggca gcactgcata attctcttac
     4381 tgtcatgcca tccgtaagat gcttttctgt gactggtgag tactcaacca agtcattctg
     4441 agaatagtgt atgcggcgac cgagttgctc ttgcccggcg tcaatacggg ataataccgc
     4501 gccacatagc agaactttaa aagtgctcat
//
