[The description below was written by a language model from this plasmid's Addgene catalogue record and the feature table of its GenBank file.]
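Description:
pTF279 (pFA6a-TEV-6xGly-2xStrep-HphMX) is a pFA6a-series template plasmid for PCR-based C-terminal tagging of genes at their chromosomal loci in budding yeast. It is an "empty backbone" in the sense that it carries no gene of interest. It is not maintained in yeast: the feature table shows no yeast origin or centromere, only a high-copy ColE1/pUC-type origin and a beta-lactamase (AmpR) gene for propagation and ampicillin selection in E. coli. It was derived from pFA6a-6xGLY-3xFLAG-hphMX4 by replacing the 6xGly/3xFLAG segment with a TEV site, 6xGly linker and 2xStrep tag. The sequence record is 4530 bp, slightly larger than the listed size of the parental backbone.

The functional module lies between flanking SP6 and T7 promoter sequences, which serve as sequencing primer sites. It consists of a tobacco etch virus protease cleavage site, the glycine linker (listed in the catalogue but not separately annotated), two copies of Strep-Tag II, and the S. cerevisiae ADH1 transcription terminator. This is followed by the hphMX cassette, in which the Ashbya gossypii TEF promoter and terminator drive a hygromycin phosphotransferase gene. Primers carrying about 50 nt of target homology amplify this module as a linear product, which integrates by homologous recombination in frame at the 3' end of a chosen ORF. Transformants are selected on hygromycin.

The tagged protein can be captured on Strep-Tactin and released by TEV cleavage. The plasmid belongs to a set of 36 that combine TEV or PreScission sites, several tags and three markers. Using the two proteases allows two-step purification of complexes that carry two different tags.
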