Addgene plasmid #44082: pTF279 (pFA6a-TEV-6xGly-2xStrep-HphMX)
Purpose: (Empty Backbone)
Depositing lab: Tim Formosa. Depositing organization: University of Utah.
Backbone
  Vector backbone: pFA6a-6xGLY-3xFLAG-hphMX4 (Addgene plasmid # 20755)
  Backbone manufacturer: Mark Hochstrasser lab (Yale Univeristy, New Haven, CT) (PMID: 19243080)
  Backbone size (bp): 4477
  Modifications to backbone: 6xGly/3xFlag replaced with TEV/6xGly/2xStrep
  Vector type: PCR-based yeast C-terminal tagging
  Selectable markers: Hygromycin
  Tag / fusion protein: TEV protease site (C terminal on backbone); 6xGly linker (C terminal on backbone); 2xStrep tag (C terminal on backbone); ADH1 transcription terminator (C terminal on backbone); HphMX casette (C terminal on backbone)
Growth in bacteria
  Bacterial resistance: Ampicillin, 100 μg/mL
  Growth temperature: 37°C
  Growth strain: DH5alpha
  Copy number: Unknown
Gene/Insert
  Cloning method: Ligation Independent Cloning
  Sequencing primers: 5′ Sp6; 3′ T7
Resource information
  A portion of this plasmid was derived from a plasmid made by: Backbone pFA6a-6xGLY-3xFLAG-hphMX4 from Mark Hochstrasser lab (Yale Univeristy, New Haven, CT) via Addgene (Plasmid no. 20755)
Terms and licenses: Academic/Nonprofit Terms; Industry Terms: Not Available to Industry
Depositor comments: The depositing lab has constructed and deposited here 36 plasmids that can be used to generate linear PCR products to fuse to the 3' end of an ORF in the yeast genome and add (TEV or PreScission protease site) - 6X Gly linker - (12X His, 2X Strep, 3X FLAG, Protein A, or V5) - ADH1 transcription terminator - (KanMX, HphMX, or His3MX). Six plasmids (Addgene plasmids 44062, 44068, 44074, 44080, 44086, and 44092) have no epitope/purification tag and so can be used to add an alternate tag by standard cloning into unique XhoI-KpnI-XbaI sites, if desired. The other 30 plasmids are all of the possible combinations of the protease site - tag - marker options listed above. After fusion, the modified protein can then be followed with the epitope or purified using the tag and released from the matrix with the protease site. The constructs were designed with one of two different protease sites to allow a complex with two different tags to be purified in two successive steps, using each protease to release the complex from each purification matrix. The schematic diagram (see attached above) represents the format of the constructs and shows the proper scheme for producing the desired PCR products (see also below). If only epitope tagging is needed, the upstream primer can be adjusted to skip the protease site (see example below). Construction: DS5421 (pFA6a-6xGLY-3XFLAG-HIS3MX6 (Addgene Plasmid #20753), DS5422 (pFA6a-6xGLY-3XFLAG-KanMX) (Addgene Plasmid #20754), or DS5423 (pFA6a-6xGLY-3XFLAG-HphMX) (Addgene Plasmid #20755) (corresponding to each selection marker) was digested with AscI and PacI to release 3XFlag and replace it with TEV or PreScision sites followed by 6xGly and an XhoI-KpnI-XbaI linker. Affinity tags were constructed by PCR or by annealing oligos to fit into the XhoI-XbaI gap. This includes 12xHis, 2xStrep II, 3xFLAG, PrtA (2 repeats as found in pBS1479), and V5. Each tag was inserted into each base vector, making 30 templates with all combinations of protease site, tag, and selectable marker. PCR amplification: These two primers (along with 50 nt of homology to the targets at the 5' ends) will amplify the desired product from any of the constructs (the reading frame for P1 is important – alternating codons bracketed). P1 5’-(homology)...[CGA]CGG[ATC]CCC[GGG]TTA[ATT]AAC-3’ P2 5’-(homology)...GATATCATCGATGAATTCGAGCTCGTTT-3’ If only epitope tagging is needed, the upstream primer can be adjusted to skip the protease site. As an example, for the V5-tag-containing constructs, usage of the following primer (5’-(homology)... GGTGGAGGCTCTAGAGGTAAGCCAATTCCA-3’) in place of P1 will omit the protease cleavage site and add only 3xGly and V5 (GGGSR-V5-Stop).
How to cite: pTF279 (pFA6a-TEV-6xGly-2xStrep-HphMX) was a gift from Tim Formosa (Addgene plasmid # 44082 ; http://n2t.net/addgene:44082 ; RRID:Addgene_44082)
