>Addgene plasmid #44082 | pTF279 (pFA6a-TEV-6xGly-2xStrep-HphMX) | addgene partial sequence | sequence record 62159 | Sp6 5'-ATTTAGGTGACACTATAG-3'
GCTGCAGGTCGACGGATCCCCGGGTTAATTAACGAGAATTTATACTTCCAAGGTTCTGGTGGAGGCGGTG
GAGGCTCTAGATGGTCTCACCCACAGTTCGAGAAGGGTGGAGGCTCTGGCGGTGGATCCGGAGGCGGTTC
ATGGTCTCACCCACAGTTCGAGAAGTGACTCGAGGCGCGCCACTTCTAAATAAGCGAATTTCTTATGATT
TATGATTTTTATTATTAAATAAGTTATAAAAAAAATAAGTGTATACAAATTTTAAAGTGACTCTTAGGTT
TTAAAACGAAAATTCTTATTCTTGAGTAACTCTTTCCTGTAGGTCAGGTTGCTTTCTCAGGTATAGTATG
AGGTCGCTCTTATTGACCACACCTCTACCGGCAGATCCGCTAGGGATAACAGGGTAATATAGATCTGTTT
AGCTTGCCTCGTCCCCGCCGGGTCACCCGGCCAGCGACATGGAGGCCCAGAATACCCTCCTTGACAGTCT
TGACGTGCGCAGCTCAGGGGCATGATGTGACTGTCGCCCGTACATTTAGCCCATACATCCCCATGTATAA
TCATTTGCATCCATACATTTTGATGGCCGCACGGCGCGAAGCAAAAATTACGGCTCCTCGCTGCGGACCT
GCGAGCAGGGAAACGCTCCCCTCACAGACGCGTTGAATTGTCCCCACGCCGCGCCCCTGTAGAGAAATAT
AAAAGGTTAGGATTTGCCACTGAGGTTCTTCTTTCATATACTTCCTTTTAAAATCTTGCTAGGATACAGT
TCTCACATCACATCCGAACATAAACAACCATGGGTAAAAAGCCTGAACTCACCGCGACGTCTGTCGAGAA
GTTTCTGATCGAAAAGTTCGACAGCGTCTCCGACCTGATGCAGCTCTCGGAGGGCGAAGA
